Addgene plasmid #131660: EHF_pet28a
Purpose: Bacterial expression of ETS gene EHF
Depositing lab: Peter Hollenhorst. Depositing organization: Indiana University, Bloomington. Publication: Comparison of MAPK specificity across the ETS transcription factor family identifies a high-affinity ERK interaction required for ERG function in prostate cells. Selvaraj N, Kedage V, Hollenhorst PC. Cell Commun Signal. 2015 Feb 19;13:12. doi: 10.1186/s12964-015-0089-7. PubMed 25885538.
Backbone
  Vector backbone: pet28a
  Backbone manufacturer: EMD Biosciences
  Backbone size w/o insert (bp): 5369
  Vector type: Bacterial Expression
Growth in bacteria
  Bacterial resistance: Kanamycin, 50 μg/mL
  Growth temperature: 37°C
  Growth strain: DH5alpha
  Copy number: High Copy
Gene/Insert
  Gene/Insert name: EHF (alt name: ESE3)
  Species: H. sapiens (human)
  Insert size (bp): 903
  Entrez Gene: EHF (a.k.a. ESE3, ESE3B, ESEJ)
  Tag / fusion protein: 6xHis (N terminal on backbone)
  Cloning method: Restriction Enzyme; 5′ cloning site Nde1 (unknown if destroyed); 3′ cloning site BamH1 (unknown if destroyed)
  Sequencing primers: 5′ T7 Fwd
Terms and licenses: Academic/Nonprofit Terms; Industry Terms: Not Available to Industry
Depositor comments: insert equivalent to CDS in NM_012153
How to cite: EHF_pet28a was a gift from Peter Hollenhorst (Addgene plasmid # 131660 ; http://n2t.net/addgene:131660 ; RRID:Addgene_131660)
