[The description below was written by a language model from this plasmid's Addgene catalogue record and pLannotate feature annotations shown in this document.]
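Description:
EHF_pet28a is a bacterial expression plasmid built on the pET28a backbone that produces the human ETS-family transcription factor EHF (also known as ESE3) in E. coli. The roughly 900 bp insert corresponds to the full EHF coding sequence of the reference transcript and was placed between the NdeI and BamHI sites, putting it in frame with the vector-encoded N-terminal 6xHis tag and a thrombin cleavage site that allows the tag to be removed after purification. The short "capTEV" fragment annotated just upstream of the thrombin site most likely reflects this N-terminal His tag. The His-tag and "SET1" fragments annotated downstream of the insert are ordinary pET28a polylinker and C-terminal tag sequence, which would not be translated if the EHF coding sequence keeps its own stop codon.

Expression is driven by a T7 promoter with an adjacent lac operator and the T7 gene 10 ribosome binding site, and is ended by the T7 terminator. The plasmid also carries lacI under its own promoter, so transcription stays repressed until it is induced with IPTG in a host that supplies T7 RNA polymerase. Propagation relies on a pBR322-type ColE1 origin with the rop gene and bom region. The catalogue entry lists the plasmid as high copy, although rop normally restrains copy number. Selection is by kanamycin resistance, and an f1 origin is also present. The tetracycline-resistance and AmpR promoter fragments in the annotation are nonfunctional backbone remnants. The sequenced plasmid is about 6.2 kb, consistent with the backbone plus insert. It is intended for producing recombinant His-tagged EHF protein, and the associated work compared MAP kinase specificity across ETS family members.
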