Features (pLannotate 1.2.2; 21 found; start..end, strand, type, name):
     26..73      -  terminator     T7 terminator: transcription terminator for bacteriophage T7 RNA polymerase
     81..130     -  CDS            SET1 (fragment): solubility-enhancement tag derived from T7 phage gene 10B
    140..157     -  CDS            9xHis (fragment): 9xHis affinity tag
    209..1108    -  CDS            EHF: EHF_HUMAN - Also known as ESE3, ESE3B From Homo sapiens (Human).
   1112..1129    -  CDS            thrombin site: thrombin recognition and cleavage site
   1140..1156    -  CDS            capTEV™ (fragment): composite tag for in vivo biotinylation, TEV protease cleavage, and 6xHis tagging
   1175..1197    -  RBS            RBS: efficient ribosome binding site from bacteriophage T7 gene 10 (Olins and Rangwala, 1989)
   1212..1236    -  protein_bind   lac operator: The lac repressor binds to the lac operator to inhibit transcription in E. coli. This inhibition can be relieved by adding lactose or isopropyl-β-D-thiogalactopyranoside (IPTG). lac repressor encoded by lacI
   1237..1255    -  promoter       T7 promoter: promoter for bacteriophage T7 RNA polymerase
   1277..1556    +  CDS            TcR (fragment): tetracycline efflux protein; tet; confers resistance to tetracycline
   1564..1641    +  promoter       lacI promoter: lacI
   1642..2724    +  CDS            lacI: lac repressor; lacI; The lac repressor binds to the lac operator to inhibit transcription in E. coli. This inhibition can be relieved by adding lactose or isopropyl-β-D-thiogalactopyranoside (IPTG).
   2737..2758    +  protein_bind   CAP binding site: CAP binding activates transcription in the presence of cAMP. E. coli catabolite activator protein
   2773..3064    +  CDS            TcR (fragment): tetracycline efflux protein; tet; confers resistance to tetracycline
   3136..3516    -  CDS            YPB1_ECOLX: Protein predicted: Swiss-Prot protein existence level 4. From Escherichia coli.
   3533..3724    +  CDS            rop: Rop protein, which maintains plasmids at low copy number; rop
   3826..3965    +  misc_feature   bom: basis of mobility region from pBR322
   4151..4739    -  rep_origin     ori: high-copy-number ColE1/pMB1/pBR322/pUC origin of replication
   4861..5676    +  CDS            KanR: aminoglycoside phosphotransferase; aph(3')-Ia; confers resistance to kanamycin in bacteria or G418 (Geneticin®) in eukaryotes
   5685..5742    -  promoter       AmpR promoter (fragment): bla
   5795..6223    -  rep_origin     f1 ori (sequence partly withheld): f1 bacteriophage origin of replication; arrow indicates direction of (+) strand synthesis
>Addgene plasmid #131660 | EHF_pet28a | addgene full sequence | sequence record 258616 | Addgene NGS Result
ATCCGGATATAGTTCCTCCTTTCAGCAAAAAACCCCTCAAGACCCGTTTAGAGGCCCCAAGGGGTTATGC
TAGTTATTGCTCAGCGGTGGCAGCAGCCAACTCAGCTTCCTTTCGGGCTTTGTTAGCAGCCGGATCTCAG
TGGTGGTGGTGGTGGTGCTCGAGTGCGGCCGCAAGCTTGTCGACGGAGCTCGAATTCGGATCCTATCAGT
TTTCATTTTCTCTCCATCCTCGGGCATTCTTCCCAAATTTATATACCAGTCTTCGTCCATCCACACGCTC
CAGAATTTCTCTTTTGTAGTAATATCTCATAGCTCGGCTGAGCTTTTCATAGGTCATGCTGCTGTTGTTC
TTCTTTTTACCCCATAGCTGAGCCACTGCCTCTGATTTCAAGAACCTGAAGACGCCCTCAGATCGGTCTT
CCCATTTTATTAATCCTGGGTTCTTGTCTGGGTTCAAGAGGATGTCGCGGATGAATTCCCATAAGTGAGT
CCCTCTCGGGTTGTGCTTTTTGGTGTGGCACTTGGCAGGGGGGTCTTGCTCCTTTTTCATATCAGGTGAC
TCTGCAACAGGAAGGTGACTGGTGGTTGTCATGGAGATCTGAGCCCGGCAGAAAGTTTTGCTGTCCAACA
AATCTACTGTGCTACCATAGTTGGTGTCATATAAATAGTTCTCGTCTTTCCAGGTGTTCATGATGGAAGG
CTCAGTTTGTTCAGTCTTGACAATGACATTGTGTGTGGACTGGAACAGGTCACTACTGCACTGGCCGTTC
CACTTCAGATGCTGCAAGTTGCTGTAGAGGAGCTGCCCCGCCGTCCCTGCCGCCCGGGTGAACTCCTGCA
AACTCATGCTGCAGAGGTGCTCGCCGTTGATGTCGAACTCTTGGAAAGGGATACAATTGGCATCCAGCTG
GTTGGTGTCCAGGAGGTGCTGGAGCCACTCCCACACCTGGTACTTGGTCCAGTACTGAGGATGAATTTCA
TGCCACTGGCCTCCAAAAAACCCACTGGAAACATTGCACGTGGAGTAGCTGTCTGTCCAGGCTGGCGGCT
GGTGAAGGAGGTTGTTGCCGGGGTTGAGATTCATTACACCACCTCCTTCCAGAATCATATGGCTGCCGCG
CGGCACCAGGCCGCTGCTGTGATGATGATGATGATGGCTGCTGCCCATGGTATATCTCCTTCTTAAAGTT
AAACAAAATTATTTCTAGAGGGGAATTGTTATCCGCTCACAATTCCCCTATAGTGAGTCGTATTAATTTC
GCGGGATCGAGATCTCGATCCTCTACGCCGGACGCATCGTGGCCGGCATCACCGGCGCCACAGGTGCGGT
TGCTGGCGCCTATATCGCCGACATCACCGATGGGGAAGATCGGGCTCGCCACTTCGGGCTCATGAGCGCT
TGTTTCGGCGTGGGTATGGTGGCAGGCCCCGTGGCCGGGGGACTGTTGGGCGCCATCTCCTTGCATGCAC
CATTCCTTGCGGCGGCGGTGCTCAACGGCCTCAACCTACTACTGGGCTGCTTCCTAATGCAGGAGTCGCA
TAAGGGAGAGCGTCGAGATCCCGGACACCATCGAATGGCGCAAAACCTTTCGCGGTATGGCATGATAGCG
CCCGGAAGAGAGTCAATTCAGGGTGGTGAATGTGAAACCAGTAACGTTATACGATGTCGCAGAGTATGCC
GGTGTCTCTTATCAGACCGTTTCCCGCGTGGTGAACCAGGCCAGCCACGTTTCTGCGAAAACGCGGGAAA
AAGTGGAAGCGGCGATGGCGGAGCTGAATTACATTCCCAACCGCGTGGCACAACAACTGGCGGGCAAACA
GTCGTTGCTGATTGGCGTTGCCACCTCCAGTCTGGCCCTGCACGCGCCGTCGCAAATTGTCGCGGCGATT
AAATCTCGCGCCGATCAACTGGGTGCCAGCGTGGTGGTGTCGATGGTAGAACGAAGCGGCGTCGAAGCCT
GTAAAGCGGCGGTGCACAATCTTCTCGCGCAACGCGTCAGTGGGCTGATCATTAACTATCCGCTGGATGA
CCAGGATGCCATTGCTGTGGAAGCTGCCTGCACTAATGTTCCGGCGTTATTTCTTGATGTCTCTGACCAG
ACACCCATCAACAGTATTATTTTCTCCCATGAAGACGGTACGCGACTGGGCGTGGAGCATCTGGTCGCAT
TGGGTCACCAGCAAATCGCGCTGTTAGCGGGCCCATTAAGTTCTGTCTCGGCGCGTCTGCGTCTGGCTGG
CTGGCATAAATATCTCACTCGCAATCAAATTCAGCCGATAGCGGAACGGGAAGGCGACTGGAGTGCCATG
TCCGGTTTTCAACAAACCATGCAAATGCTGAATGAGGGCATCGTTCCCACTGCGATGCTGGTTGCCAACG
ATCAGATGGCGCTGGGCGCAATGCGCGCCATTACCGAGTCCGGGCTGCGCGTTGGTGCGGATATCTCGGT
AGTGGGATACGACGATACCGAAGACAGCTCATGTTATATCCCGCCGTTAACCACCATCAAACAGGATTTT
CGCCTGCTGGGGCAAACCAGCGTGGACCGCTTGCTGCAACTCTCTCAGGGCCAGGCGGTGAAGGGCAATC
AGCTGTTGCCCGTCTCACTGGTGAAAAGAAAAACCACCCTGGCGCCCAATACGCAAACCGCCTCTCCCCG
CGCGTTGGCCGATTCATTAATGCAGCTGGCACGACAGGTTTCCCGACTGGAAAGCGGGCAGTGAGCGCAA
CGCAATTAATGTAAGTTAGCTCACTCATTAGGCACCGGGATCTCGACCGATGCCCTTGAGAGCCTTCAAC
CCAGTCAGCTCCTTCCGGTGGGCGCGGGGCATGACTATCGTCGCCGCACTTATGACTGTCTTCTTTATCA
TGCAACTCGTAGGACAGGTGCCGGCAGCGCTCTGGGTCATTTTCGGCGAGGACCGCTTTCGCTGGAGCGC
GACGATGATCGGCCTGTCGCTTGCGGTATTCGGAATCTTGCACGCCCTCGCTCAAGCCTTCGTCACTGGT
CCCGCCACCAAACGTTTCGGCGAGAAGCAGGCCATTATCGCCGGCATGGCGGCCCCACGGGTGCGCATGA
TCGTGCTCCTGTCGTTGAGGACCCGGCTAGGCTGGCGGGGTTGCCTTACTGGTTAGCAGAATGAATCACC
GATACGCGAGCGAACGTGAAGCGACTGCTGCTGCAAAACGTCTGCGACCTGAGCAACAACATGAATGGTC
TTCGGTTTCCGTGTTTCGTAAAGTCTGGAAACGCGGAAGTCAGCGCCCTGCACCATTATGTTCCGGATCT
GCATCGCAGGATGCTGCTGGCTACCCTGTGGAACACCTACATCTGTATTAACGAAGCGCTGGCATTGACC
CTGAGTGATTTTTCTCTGGTCCCGCCGCATCCATACCGCCAGTTGTTTACCCTCACAACGTTCCAGTAAC
CGGGCATGTTCATCATCAGTAACCCGTATCGTGAGCATCCTCTCTCGTTTCATCGGTATCATTACCCCCA
TGAACAGAAATCCCCCTTACACGGAGGCATCAGTGACCAAACAGGAAAAAACCGCCCTTAACATGGCCCG
CTTTATCAGAAGCCAGACATTAACGCTTCTGGAGAAACTCAACGAGCTGGACGCGGATGAACAGGCAGAC
ATCTGTGAATCGCTTCACGACCACGCTGATGAGCTTTACCGCAGCTGCCTCGCGCGTTTCGGTGATGACG
GTGAAAACCTCTGACACATGCAGCTCCCGGAGACGGTCACAGCTTGTCTGTAAGCGGATGCCGGGAGCAG
ACAAGCCCGTCAGGGCGCGTCAGCGGGTGTTGGCGGGTGTCGGGGCGCAGCCATGACCCAGTCACGTAGC
GATAGCGGAGTGTATACTGGCTTAACTATGCGGCATCAGAGCAGATTGTACTGAGAGTGCACCATTGCGG
TGTGAAATACCGCACAGATGCGTAAGGAGAAAATACCGCATCAGGCGCTCTTCCGCTTCCTCGCTCACTG
ACTCGCTGCGCTCGGTCGTTCGGCTGCGGCGAGCGGTATCAGCTCACTCAAAGGCGGTAATACGGTTATC
CACAGAATCAGGGGATAACGCAGGAAAGAACATGTGAGCAAAAGGCCAGCAAAAGGCCAGGAACCGTAAA
AAGGCCGCGTTGCTGGCGTTTTTCCATAGGCTCCGCCCCCCTGACGAGCATCACAAAAATCGACGCTCAA
GTCAGAGGTGGCGAAACCCGACAGGACTATAAAGATACCAGGCGTTTCCCCCTGGAAGCTCCCTCGTGCG
CTCTCCTGTTCCGACCCTGCCGCTTACCGGATACCTGTCCGCCTTTCTCCCTTCGGGAAGCGTGGCGCTT
TCTCATAGCTCACGCTGTAGGTATCTCAGTTCGGTGTAGGTCGTTCGCTCCAAGCTGGGCTGTGTGCACG
AACCCCCCGTTCAGCCCGACCGCTGCGCCTTATCCGGTAACTATCGTCTTGAGTCCAACCCGGTAAGACA
CGACTTATCGCCACTGGCAGCAGCCACTGGTAACAGGATTAGCAGAGCGAGGTATGTAGGCGGTGCTACA
GAGTTCTTGAAGTGGTGGCCTAACTACGGCTACACTAGAAGGACAGTATTTGGTATCTGCGCTCTGCTGA
AGCCAGTTACCTTCGGAAAAAGAGTTGGTAGCTCTTGATCCGGCAAACAAACCACCGCTGGTAGCGGTGG
TTTTTTTGTTTGCAAGCAGCAGATTACGCGCAGAAAAAAAGGATCTCAAGAAGATCCTTTGATCTTTTCT
ACGGGGTCTGACGCTCAGTGGAACGAAAACTCACGTTAAGGGATTTTGGTCATGAACAATAAAACTGTCT
GCTTACATAAACAGTAATACAAGGGGTGTTATGAGCCATATTCAACGGGAAACGTCTTGCTCTAGGCCGC
GATTAAATTCCAACATGGATGCTGATTTATATGGGTATAAATGGGCTCGCGATAATGTCGGGCAATCAGG
TGCGACAATCTATCGATTGTATGGGAAGCCCGATGCGCCAGAGTTGTTTCTGAAACATGGCAAAGGTAGC
GTTGCCAATGATGTTACAGATGAGATGGTCAGACTAAACTGGCTGACGGAATTTATGCCTCTTCCGACCA
TCAAGCATTTTATCCGTACTCCTGATGATGCATGGTTACTCACCACTGCGATCCCCGGGAAAACAGCATT
CCAGGTATTAGAAGAATATCCTGATTCAGGTGAAAATATTGTTGATGCGCTGGCAGTGTTCCTGCGCCGG
TTGCATTCGATTCCTGTTTGTAATTGTCCTTTTAACAGCGATCGCGTATTTCGTCTCGCTCAGGCGCAAT
CACGAATGAATAACGGTTTGGTTGATGCGAGTGATTTTGATGACGAGCGTAATGGCTGGCCTGTTGAACA
AGTCTGGAAAGAAATGCATAAACTTTTGCCATTCTCACCGGATTCAGTCGTCACTCATGGTGATTTCTCA
CTTGATAACCTTATTTTTGACGAGGGGAAATTAATAGGTTGTATTGATGTTGGACGAGTCGGAATCGCAG
ACCGATACCAGGATCTTGCCATCCTATGGAACTGCCTCGGTGAGTTTTCTCCTTCATTACAGAAACGGCT
TTTTCAAAAATATGGTATTGATAATCCTGATATGAATAAATTGCAGTTTCATTTGATGCTCGATGAGTTT
TTCTAAGAATTAATTCATGAGCGGATACATATTTGAATGTATTTAGAAAAATAAACAAATAGGGGTTCCG
CGCACATTTCCCCGAAAAGTGCCACCTAAATTGTAAGCGTTAATATTTTGTTAAAATTCGCGTTAAATTT
TTGTTAAATCAGCTCATTTTTTAACCAATAGGCCGAAATCGGCAAAATCCCTTATAAATCAAAAGAATAG
ACCGAGATAGGGT
[37 nt withheld, positions 5894-5930]
AAAGAACGTGGACTCCAACGTCAAAGG
[49 nt withheld, positions 5958-6006]
T
[91 nt withheld, positions 6008-6098]
G
[124 nt withheld, positions 6100-6223]
CCCATTCGCCA
